Addgene plasmid #111045: mTalin2_R12
Purpose: Plasmid expresses the talin2 rod domain R12 a 5 helix bundle.
Depositing lab: Ben Goult. Depositing organization: London and South East University Group (LASE). Publication: The tale of two talins - two isoforms to fine-tune integrin signalling. Gough RE, Goult BT. FEBS Lett. 2018 May 3. doi: 10.1002/1873-3468.13081. PubMed 29723415.
Backbone
  Vector backbone: pET151TOPO
  Backbone size w/o insert (bp): 5362
  Vector type: Bacterial Expression
Growth in bacteria
  Bacterial resistance: Ampicillin, 100 μg/mL
  Growth temperature: 37°C
  Growth strain: DH5alpha
  Copy number: High Copy
Gene/Insert
  Gene/Insert name: TLN2
  Species: M. musculus (mouse)
  Insert size (bp): 576
  Entrez Gene: Tln2 (a.k.a. 5730421P04Rik, mKIAA0320)
  Promoter: T7
  Tag / fusion protein: His Tag (N terminal on backbone)
  Cloning method: Unknown
Terms and licenses: Academic/Nonprofit Terms; Industry Terms: Not Available to Industry
How to cite: mTalin2_R12 was a gift from Ben Goult (Addgene plasmid # 111045 ; http://n2t.net/addgene:111045 ; RRID:Addgene_111045)
