[The description below was written by a language model from this plasmid's Addgene catalogue record and pLannotate feature annotations shown in this document.]
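Description:
mTalin2_R12 is a bacterial expression plasmid built on the pET151TOPO backbone for producing the R12 rod domain of mouse talin-2 (Tln2), a five-helix bundle, as a recombinant protein in E. coli. It is propagated under ampicillin selection through a β-lactamase (AmpR) gene with its own promoter, and replicates from a ColE1/pMB1-type origin. The catalogue lists it as high copy, although the sequence also carries the pBR322 bom region and the rop gene, elements that normally moderate copy number. Several tetracycline-resistance gene fragments and a partial tet promoter appear in the feature table. These are non-functional remnants of the pBR322-derived backbone rather than usable markers.

The expression cassette is a standard T7lac arrangement. A T7 promoter is followed immediately by a lac operator and the phage T7 gene 10 ribosome binding site, and a T7 terminator closes the unit. A lacI gene with its own promoter supplies the repressor, so transcription is held off until IPTG induction in a host providing T7 RNA polymerase. The catalogue records an N-terminal His tag contributed by the backbone. The annotation does not call it out separately but does detect a V5 epitope and a TEV protease site upstream of the insert, which would allow affinity purification, detection and subsequent tag removal. The Tln2 match covers about 474 bp, somewhat less than the stated 576 bp insert, and the short SET1-like hit just downstream is probably backbone sequence. The record supports use in producing isolated R12 protein for work on talin isoforms in integrin signalling.
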