Features (pLannotate 1.2.2; 21 found; start..end, strand, type, name):
     58..76      +  promoter       T7 promoter: promoter for bacteriophage T7 RNA polymerase
     77..101     +  protein_bind   lac operator: The lac repressor binds to the lac operator to inhibit transcription in E. coli. This inhibition can be relieved by adding lactose or isopropyl-β-D-thiogalactopyranoside (IPTG). lac repressor encoded by lacI
    116..138     +  RBS            RBS: efficient ribosome binding site from bacteriophage T7 gene 10 (Olins and Rangwala, 1989)
    167..208     +  CDS            V5 tag: epitope tag from simian virus 5
    209..228     +  CDS            TEV site (fragment): tobacco etch virus (TEV) protease recognition and cleavage site
    245..718     +  CDS            Tln2 (fragment): TLN2_MOUSE - Experimental evidence at protein level: Swiss-Prot protein existence level 1. As a major component of focal adhesion plaques that links integrin to the actin cytoskeleton, may play an important role in cell adhesion. Recruits PIP5K1C to focal adhesion plaques and strongly activates its kinase activity (By similarity). From Mus musculus (Mouse).
    741..790     +  CDS            SET1 (fragment): solubility-enhancement tag derived from T7 phage gene 10B
    798..845     +  terminator     T7 terminator: transcription terminator for bacteriophage T7 RNA polymerase
    868..972     -  CDS            TcR (fragment): tetracycline efflux protein; tet; confers resistance to tetracycline
   1029..1052    -  promoter       tet promoter (fragment): E. coli promoter for tetracycline efflux protein gene
   1169..1273    +  promoter       AmpR promoter: bla
   1274..2134    +  CDS            AmpR: β-lactamase; bla; confers resistance to ampicillin, carbenicillin, and related antibiotics
   2305..2893    +  rep_origin     ori: high-copy-number ColE1/pMB1/pBR322/pUC origin of replication
   3079..3218    -  misc_feature   bom: basis of mobility region from pBR322
   3320..3511    -  CDS            rop: Rop protein, which maintains plasmids at low copy number; rop
   3528..3908    +  CDS            YPB1_ECOLX: Protein predicted: Swiss-Prot protein existence level 4. From Escherichia coli.
   4150..4774    -  CDS            TcR (fragment): tetracycline efflux protein; tet; confers resistance to tetracycline
   4789..4810    -  protein_bind   CAP binding site: CAP binding activates transcription in the presence of cAMP. E. coli catabolite activator protein
   4823..5905    -  CDS            lacI: lac repressor; lacI; The lac repressor binds to the lac operator to inhibit transcription in E. coli. This inhibition can be relieved by adding lactose or isopropyl-β-D-thiogalactopyranoside (IPTG).
   5906..5983    -  promoter       lacI promoter: lacI
   5991..36      -  CDS            TcR (fragment) (across the origin): tetracycline efflux protein; tet; confers resistance to tetracycline
>Addgene plasmid #111045 | mTalin2_R12 | addgene full sequence | sequence record 213042 | Addgene NGS Result
GTGATGCCGGCCACGATGCGTCCGGCGTAGAGGATCGAGATCTCGATCCCGCGAAATTAATACGACTCAC
TATAGGGGAATTGTGAGCGGATAACAATTCCCCTCTAGAAATAATTTTGTTTAACTTTAAGAAGGAGATA
TACATATGCATCATCACCATCACCATGGTAAGCCTATCCCTAACCCTCTCCTCGGTCTCGATTCTACGGA
AAACCTGTATTTTCAGGGAATTGATCCCTTCACCGATGAAGCAACCCGTGGCACCCGTGCACTGGAAGCA
ACCATTGAATATATCAAACAAGAACTGACCGTGTTTCAGAGCAAAGATATTCCGGAAAAAACCAGCAGTC
CGGAAGAAAGCATTCGTATGACCAAAGGTATTACCATGGCAACCGCAAAAGCAGTTGCAGCAGGTAATAG
CTGTCGTCAAGAAGATGTTATTGCAACCGCCAATCTGAGCCGTAAAGCAGTTAGCGATATGCTGATTGCA
TGTAAACAGGCAAGCTTTTATCCGGATGTTAGCGAAGAAGTTCGTACACGCGCACTGCGTTATGGCACCG
AATGTACCCTGGGTTATCTGGATCTGCTGGAACATGTGCTGGTTATCCTGCAGAAACCGACACCGGAACT
GAAACATCAGCTGGCAGCATTTAGCAAACGTGTTGCCGGTGCAGTTACCGAACTGATTCAGGCAGCAGAA
GCAATGAAAGGTACAGAATAAAAGGGCGAGCTCAGATCCGGCTGCTAACAAAGCCCGAAAGGAAGCTGAG
TTGGCTGCTGCCACCGCTGAGCAATAACTAGCATAACCCCTTGGGGCCTCTAAACGGGTCTTGAGGGGTT
TTTTGCTGAAAGGAGGAACTATATCCGGATATCCCGCAAGAGGCCCGGCAGTACCGGCATAACCAAGCCT
ATGCCTACAGCATCCAGGGTGACGGTGCCGAGGATGACGATGAGCGCATTGTTAGATTTCATACACGGTG
CCTGACTGCGTTAGCAATTTAACTGTGATAAACTACCGCATTAAAGCTAGCTTATCGATGATAAGCTGTC
AAACATGAGAATTAATTCTTGAAGACGAAAGGGCCTCGTGATACGCCTATTTTTATAGGTTAATGTCATG
ATAATAATGGTTTCTTAGACGTCAGGTGGCACTTTTCGGGGAAATGTGCGCGGAACCCCTATTTGTTTAT
TTTTCTAAATACATTCAAATATGTATCCGCTCATGAGACAATAACCCTGATAAATGCTTCAATAATATTG
AAAAAGGAAGAGTATGAGTATTCAACATTTCCGTGTCGCCCTTATTCCCTTTTTTGCGGCATTTTGCCTT
CCTGTTTTTGCTCACCCAGAAACGCTGGTGAAAGTAAAAGATGCTGAAGATCAGTTGGGTGCACGAGTGG
GTTACATCGAACTGGATCTCAACAGCGGTAAGATCCTTGAGAGTTTTCGCCCCGAAGAACGTTTTCCAAT
GATGAGCACTTTTAAAGTTCTGCTATGTGGCGCGGTATTATCCCGTGTTGACGCCGGGCAAGAGCAACTC
GGTCGCCGCATACACTATTCTCAGAATGACTTGGTTGAGTACTCACCAGTCACAGAAAAGCATCTTACGG
ATGGCATGACAGTAAGAGAATTATGCAGTGCTGCCATAACCATGAGTGATAACACTGCGGCCAACTTACT
TCTGACAACGATCGGAGGACCGAAGGAGCTAACCGCTTTTTTGCACAACATGGGGGATCATGTAACTCGC
CTTGATCGTTGGGAACCGGAGCTGAATGAAGCCATACCAAACGACGAGCGTGACACCACGATGCCTGCAG
CAATGGCAACAACGTTGCGCAAACTATTAACTGGCGAACTACTTACTCTAGCTTCCCGGCAACAATTAAT
AGACTGGATGGAGGCGGATAAAGTTGCAGGACCACTTCTGCGCTCGGCCCTTCCGGCTGGCTGGTTTATT
GCTGATAAATCTGGAGCCGGTGAGCGTGGGTCTCGCGGTATCATTGCAGCACTGGGGCCAGATGGTAAGC
CCTCCCGTATCGTAGTTATCTACACGACGGGGAGTCAGGCAACTATGGATGAACGAAATAGACAGATCGC
TGAGATAGGTGCCTCACTGATTAAGCATTGGTAACTGTCAGACCAAGTTTACTCATATATACTTTAGATT
GATTTAAAACTTCATTTTTAATTTAAAAGGATCTAGGTGAAGATCCTTTTTGATAATCTCATGACCAAAA
TCCCTTAACGTGAGTTTTCGTTCCACTGAGCGTCAGACCCCGTAGAAAAGATCAAAGGATCTTCTTGAGA
TCCTTTTTTTCTGCGCGTAATCTGCTGCTTGCAAACAAAAAAACCACCGCTACCAGCGGTGGTTTGTTTG
CCGGATCAAGAGCTACCAACTCTTTTTCCGAAGGTAACTGGCTTCAGCAGAGCGCAGATACCAAATACTG
TCCTTCTAGTGTAGCCGTAGTTAGGCCACCACTTCAAGAACTCTGTAGCACCGCCTACATACCTCGCTCT
GCTAATCCTGTTACCAGTGGCTGCTGCCAGTGGCGATAAGTCGTGTCTTACCGGGTTGGACTCAAGACGA
TAGTTACCGGATAAGGCGCAGCGGTCGGGCTGAACGGGGGGTTCGTGCACACAGCCCAGCTTGGAGCGAA
CGACCTACACCGAACTGAGATACCTACAGCGTGAGCTATGAGAAAGCGCCACGCTTCCCGAAGGGAGAAA
GGCGGACAGGTATCCGGTAAGCGGCAGGGTCGGAACAGGAGAGCGCACGAGGGAGCTTCCAGGGGGAAAC
GCCTGGTATCTTTATAGTCCTGTCGGGTTTCGCCACCTCTGACTTGAGCGTCGATTTTTGTGATGCTCGT
CAGGGGGGCGGAGCCTATGGAAAAACGCCAGCAACGCGGCCTTTTTACGGTTCCTGGCCTTTTGCTGGCC
TTTTGCTCACATGTTCTTTCCTGCGTTATCCCCTGATTCTGTGGATAACCGTATTACCGCCTTTGAGTGA
GCTGATACCGCTCGCCGCAGCCGAACGACCGAGCGCAGCGAGTCAGTGAGCGAGGAAGCGGAAGAGCGCC
TGATGCGGTATTTTCTCCTTACGCATCTGTGCGGTATTTCACACCGCAATGGTGCACTCTCAGTACAATC
TGCTCTGATGCCGCATAGTTAAGCCAGTATACACTCCGCTATCGCTACGTGACTGGGTCATGGCTGCGCC
CCGACACCCGCCAACACCCGCTGACGCGCCCTGACGGGCTTGTCTGCTCCCGGCATCCGCTTACAGACAA
GCTGTGACCGTCTCCGGGAGCTGCATGTGTCAGAGGTTTTCACCGTCATCACCGAAACGCGCGAGGCAGC
TGCGGTAAAGCTCATCAGCGTGGTCGTGAAGCGATTCACAGATGTCTGCCTGTTCATCCGCGTCCAGCTC
GTTGAGTTTCTCCAGAAGCGTTAATGTCTGGCTTCTGATAAAGCGGGCCATGTTAAGGGCGGTTTTTTCC
TGTTTGGTCACTGATGCCTCCGTGTAAGGGGGATTTCTGTTCATGGGGGTAATGATACCGATGAAACGAG
AGAGGATGCTCACGATACGGGTTACTGATGATGAACATGCCCGGTTACTGGAACGTTGTGAGGGTAAACA
ACTGGCGGTATGGATGCGGCGGGACCAGAGAAAAATCACTCAGGGTCAATGCCAGCGCTTCGTTAATACA
GATGTAGGTGTTCCACAGGGTAGCCAGCAGCATCCTGCGATGCAGATCCGGAACATAATGGTGCAGGGCG
CTGACTTCCGCGTTTCCAGACTTTACGAAACACGGAAACCGAAGACCATTCATGTTGTTGCTCAGGTCGC
AGACGTTTTGCAGCAGCAGTCGCTTCACGTTCGCTCGCGTATCGGTGATTCATTCTGCTAACCAGTAAGG
CAACCCCGCCAGCCTAGCCGGGTCCTCAACGACAGGAGCACGATCATGCGCACCCGTGGCCAGGACCCAA
CGCTGCCCGAGATGCGCCGCGTGCGGCTGCTGGAGATGGCGGACGCGATGGATATGTTCTGCCAAGGGTT
GGTTTGCGCATTCACAGTTCTCCGCAAGAATTGATTGGCTCCAATTCTTGGAGTGGTGAATCCGTTAGCG
AGGTGCCGCCGGCTTCCATTCAGGTCGAGGTGGCCCGGCTCCATGCACCGCGACGCAACGCGGGGAGGCA
GACAAGGTATAGGGCGGCGCCTACAATCCATGCCAACCCGTTCCATGTGCTCGCCGAGGCGGCATAAATC
GCCGTGACGATCAGCGGTCCAATGATCGAAGTTAGGCTGGTAAGAGCCGCGAGCGATCCTTGAAGCTGTC
CCTGATGGTCGTCATCTACCTGCCTGGACAGCATGGCCTGCAACGCGGGCATCCCGATGCCGCCGGAAGC
GAGAAGAATCATAATGGGGAAGGCCATCCAGCCTCGCGTCGCGAACGCCAGCAAGACGTAGCCCAGCGCG
TCGGCCGCCATGCCGGCGATAATGGCCTGCTTCTCGCCGAAACGTTTGGTGGCGGGACCAGTGACGAAGG
CTTGAGCGAGGGCGTGCAAGATTCCGAATACCGCAAGCGACAGGCCGATCATCGTCGCGCTCCAGCGAAA
GCGGTCCTCGCCGAAAATGACCCAGAGCGCTGCCGGCACCTGTCCTACGAGTTGCATGATAAAGAAGACA
GTCATAAGTGCGGCGACGATAGTCATGCCCCGCGCCCACCGGAAGGAGCTGACTGGGTTGAAGGCTCTCA
AGGGCATCGGTCGAGATCCCGGTGCCTAATGAGTGAGCTAACTTACATTAATTGCGTTGCGCTCACTGCC
CGCTTTCCAGTCGGGAAACCTGTCGTGCCAGCTGCATTAATGAATCGGCCAACGCGCGGGGAGAGGCGGT
TTGCGTATTGGGCGCCAGGGTGGTTTTTCTTTTCACCAGTGAGACGGGCAACAGCTGATTGCCCTTCACC
GCCTGGCCCTGAGAGAGTTGCAGCAAGCGGTCCACGCTGGTTTGCCCCAGCAGGCGAAAATCCTGTTTGA
TGGTGGTTAACGGCGGGATATAACATGAGCTGTCTTCGGTATCGTCGTATCCCACTACCGAGATATCCGC
ACCAACGCGCAGCCCGGACTCGGTAATGGCGCGCATTGCGCCCAGCGCCATCTGATCGTTGGCAACCAGC
ATCGCAGTGGGAACGATGCCCTCATTCAGCATTTGCATGGTTTGTTGAAAACCGGACATGGCACTCCAGT
CGCCTTCCCGTTCCGCTATCGGCTGAATTTGATTGCGAGTGAGATATTTATGCCAGCCAGCCAGACGCAG
ACGCGCCGAGACAGAACTTAATGGGCCCGCTAACAGCGCGATTTGCTGGTGACCCAATGCGACCAGATGC
TCCACGCCCAGTCGCGTACCGTCTTCATGGGAGAAAATAATACTGTTGATGGGTGTCTGGTCAGAGACAT
CAAGAAATAACGCCGGAACATTAGTGCAGGCAGCTTCCACAGCAATGGCATCCTGGTCATCCAGCGGATA
GTTAATGATCAGCCCACTGACGCGTTGCGCGAGAAGATTGTGCACCGCCGCTTTACAGGCTTCGACGCCG
CTTCGTTCTACCATCGACACCACCACGCTGGCACCCAGTTGATCGGCGCGAGATTTAATCGCCGCGACAA
TTTGCGACGGCGCGTGCAGGGCCAGACTGGAGGTGGCAACGCCAATCAGCAACGACTGTTTGCCCGCCAG
TTGTTGTGCCACGCGGTTGGGAATGTAATTCAGCTCCGCCATCGCCGCTTCCACTTTTTCCCGCGTTTTC
GCAGAAACGTGGCTGGCCTGGTTCACCACGCGGGAAACGGTCTGATAAGAGACACCGGCATACTCTGCGA
CATCGTATAACGTTACTGGTTTCACATTCACCACCCTGAATTGACTCTCTTCCGGGCGCTATCATGCCAT
ACCGCGAAAGGTTTTGCGCCATTCGATGGTGTCCGGGATCTCGACGCTCTCCCTTATGCGACTCCTGCAT
TAGGAAGCAGCCCAGTAGTAGGTTGAGGCCGTTGAGCACCGCCGCCGCAAGGAATGGTGCATGCAAGGAG
ATGGCGCCCAACAGTCCCCCGGCCACGGGGCCTGCCACCATACCCACGCCGAAACAAGCGCTCATGAGCC
CGAAGTGGCGAGCCCGATCTTCCCCATCGGTGATGTCGGCGATATAGGCGCCAGCAACCGCACCTGTGGC
GCCG
